Addgene plasmid #103077: pUC19-F4GDP9
Purpose: Cas9 coding gene template with optimized sequence for human codon usage
Depositing lab: Duhee Bang. Depositing organization: Yonsei University. Publication: High-throughput construction of multiple cas9 gene variants via assembly of high-depth tiled and sequence-verified oligonucleotides. Cho N, Seo HN, Ryu T, Kwon E, Huh S, Noh J, Yeom H, Hwang B, Ha H, Lee JH, Kwon S, Bang D. Nucleic Acids Res. 2018 May 18;46(9):e55. doi: 10.1093/nar/gky112. PubMed 29529247.
Backbone
  Vector backbone: pUC19
  Backbone manufacturer: NEB(New England Biolabs)
  Vector type: CRISPR ; Cloning vector
Growth in bacteria
  Bacterial resistance: Ampicillin, 100 μg/mL
  Growth temperature: 37°C
  Growth strain: DH5alpha
  Copy number: High Copy
Gene/Insert
  Gene/Insert name: F4GDP9(Cas9 coding gene from Alicycliphilus denitrificans (strain DSM 14773 / CIP 107495 / K601))
  Insert size (bp): 3088
  Mutation: human codon-optimized
  Cloning method: Gibson Cloning
  Sequencing primers: 5′ gctgcaaggcgattaagttg; 3′ cggctcgtatgttgtgtgg
Terms and licenses: Academic/Nonprofit Terms; Industry Terms: Not Available to Industry
How to cite: pUC19-F4GDP9 was a gift from Duhee Bang (Addgene plasmid # 103077 ; http://n2t.net/addgene:103077 ; RRID:Addgene_103077)
