[The description below was written by a language model from this plasmid's Addgene catalogue record and pLannotate feature annotations shown in this document.]
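Description:
pUC19-F4GDP9 is a bacterial cloning plasmid that stores a synthetic, human codon-optimized Cas9 coding sequence, designated F4GDP9, derived from the Cas9 gene of Alicycliphilus denitrificans strain K601. The backbone is pUC19, and the sequenced plasmid totals 5,838 nt. It replicates in E. coli at high copy number from the ColE1/pMB1-type pUC origin and is selected with ampicillin through the β-lactamase gene (AmpR) driven by its own bla promoter. The short matches annotated as bom, rop, lacI and RSF ori are only fragments, most likely residual backbone sequence rather than functional elements.

The roughly 3.1 kb insert was introduced by Gibson assembly. The automated annotation did not recognise the insert itself, but an unannotated gap of about 3.2 kb lies between the remaining lacZα fragment and the lac operator, lac promoter and CAP binding site. This position is consistent with the Cas9 gene interrupting the lacZα region of pUC19. The orientation of the insert relative to the lac promoter is not stated. The record lists no mammalian promoter, polyadenylation signal, nuclear localization signal, epitope tag or guide RNA cassette, so the plasmid is not an expression vector for human cells despite the codon optimization.

The stated purpose is to provide a Cas9 gene template with human codon usage. The plasmid comes from work on high-throughput construction of multiple cas9 gene variants by assembling sequence-verified oligonucleotides. It is best regarded as a source of the coding sequence for amplification or subcloning into expression vectors when characterising this Cas9 ortholog.
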