Features (pLannotate 1.2.2; 11 found; start..end, strand, type, name):
     95..194     +  misc_feature   bom (fragment): basis of mobility region from pBR322
    200..354     -  CDS            lacZα (fragment): LacZα fragment of β-galactosidase; lacZ fragment
   3549..3565    -  protein_bind   lac operator: The lac repressor binds to the lac operator to inhibit transcription in E. coli. This inhibition can be relieved by adding lactose or isopropyl-β-D-thiogalactopyranoside (IPTG). lac repressor encoded by lacI
   3573..3603    -  promoter       lac promoter: promoter for the E. coli lac operon
   3618..3639    -  protein_bind   CAP binding site: CAP binding activates transcription in the presence of cAMP. E. coli catabolite activator protein
   3652..3744    -  CDS            lacI (fragment): lac repressor; lacI; The lac repressor binds to the lac operator to inhibit transcription in E. coli. This inhibition can be relieved by adding lactose or isopropyl-β-D-thiogalactopyranoside (IPTG).
   3746..3794    -  rep_origin     RSF ori (fragment): Plasmids containing the RSF 1030 origin of replication can be propagated in E. coli cells that contain additional plasmids with compatible origins.
   3977..4565    -  rep_origin     ori: high-copy-number ColE1/pMB1/pBR322/pUC origin of replication
   4736..5596    -  CDS            AmpR: β-lactamase; bla; confers resistance to ampicillin, carbenicillin, and related antibiotics
   5597..5701    -  promoter       AmpR promoter: bla
   5796..5831    +  CDS            rop (fragment): Rop protein, which maintains plasmids at low copy number; rop
>Addgene plasmid #103077 | pUC19-F4GDP9 | addgene full sequence | sequence record 201717 | Addgene NGS Result
AGCTCCCGGAGACGGTCACAGCTTGTCTGTAAGCGGATGCCGGGAGCAGACAAGCCCGTCAGGGCGCGTC
AGCGGGTGTTGGCGGGTGTCGGGGCTGGCTTAACTATGCGGCATCAGAGCAGATTGTACTGAGAGTGCAC
CATATGCGGTGTGAAATACCGCACAGATGCGTAAGGAGAAAATACCGCATCAGGCGCCATTCGCCATTCA
GGCTGCGCAACTGTTGGGAAGGGCGATCGGTGCGGGCCTCTTCGCTATTACGCCAGCTGGCGAAAGGGGG
ATGTGCTGCAAGGCGATTAAGTTGGGTAACGCCAGGGTTTTCCCAGTCACGACGTTGTAAAACGACGGCC
AGTGTGCTGTCTCATCATTTTGGCAAAGAATTCGCGGCCGCCACCATGAGGAGCTTGCGGTATCGACTGG
CACTGGACCTGGGGTCAACTAGCCTGGGATGGGCCCTCTTTCGCCTGGATGCCTGCAACAGGCCAACGGC
CGTTATCAAGGCCGGCGTGCGGATATTTTCTGACGGGAGAAACCCTAAGGATGGCTCCAGTCTGGCCGTG
ACCCGACGGGCGGCTAGAGCCATGCGCCGAAGGCGCGATAGGCTGCTGAAAAGGAAGACTCGAATGCAAG
CCAAGTTGGTGGAACATGGATTCTTCCCCGCCGATGCCGGAAAACGAAAGGCTCTGGAGCAGCTTAACCC
TTACGCCTTGAGAGCTAAGGGGTTGCAGGAGGCCCTGCTGCCGGGAGAATTCGCGCGGGCACTGTTTCAT
ATCAACCAGAGGAGAGGATTTAAGAGCAATAGGAAGACTGACAAGAAGGACAACGATTCAGGAGTGTTGA
AGAAGGCAATCGGCCAATTGCGACAGCAAATGGCTGAGCAGGGTTCACGGACCGTTGGCGAATACCTGTG
GACCAGACTGCAGCAGGGCCAGGGGGTCAGGGCCCGATACAGAGAGAAACCATATACGACCGAAGAAGGA
AAGAAACGAATTGATAAAAGCTACGACCTGTACATCGACAGAGCTATGATCGAGCAGGAGTTTGACGCAC
TGTGGGCTGCCCAGGCCGCCTTCAATCCGACACTCTTCCATGAGGCCGCGAGAGCGGATCTCAAGGATAC
TCTGCTCCATCAGCGACCACTCAGACCCGTAAAGCCAGGCAGATGTACACTGCTCCCCGAAGAAGAGCGG
GCACCTCTCGCTCTTCCTAGCACTCAGCGGTTCAGGATCCACCAGGAGGTTAACCACCTGAGGCTCCTCG
ATGAGAACTTGCGAGAGGTGGCCTTGACTCTTGCACAACGGGACGCCGTTGTGACGGCCCTCGAAACTAA
AGCTAAGCTGTCCTTCGAGCAGATTAGAAAGCTGCTCAAGTTGAGCGGATCTGTCCAATTTAATCTGGAG
GATGCTAAGAGGACAGAACTGAAGGGCAACGCCACAAGTGCCGCCCTGGCGAGAAAAGAACTGTTCGGCG
CCGCTTGGTCAGGCTTTGATGAAGCTCTCCAAGACGAGATCGTCTGGCAGCTGGTGACCGAGGAAGGGGA
AGGCGCACTTATCGCATGGCTGCAGACACATACCGGCGTCGATGAGGCTCGGGCCCAGGCTATTGTGGAC
GTATCCCTGCCAGAGGGTTACGGGAATCTGAGTCGGAAGGCCCTGGCCAGGATCGTGCCTGCCTTGCGAG
CCGCCGTAATTACCTACGATAAGGCCGTACAGGCAGCTGGGTTCGACCATCACTCACAGCTGGGCTTCGA
ATACGATGCGTCAGAGGTCGAGGATCTCGTGCATCCAGAAACCGGAGAAATCCGCAGCGTGTTTAAGCAG
CTTCCTTACTATGGAAAAGCACTCCAGCGCCATGTGGCTTTTGGGTCTGGGAAACCTGAAGACCCCGACG
AGAAACGGTATGGGAAAATTGCGAACCCGACAGTGCATATTGGCCTGAACCAGGTCCGCATGGTGGTGAA
CGCGCTTATTAGGCGCTACGGGCGGCCCACTGAAGTGGTTATTGAACTGGCTCGAGATCTGAAACAGTCC
CGCGAGCAGAAAGTGGAGGCACAGAGAAGACAGGCCGATAACCAAAGGCGGAACGCCAGGATTCGGAGAA
GCATTGCCGAGGTCCTTGGCATCGGAGAGGAACGCGTGCGCGGGAGCGATATTCAGAAATGGATTTGTTG
GGAGGAACTGAGCTTTGACGCAGCCGACCGCAGATGCCCATATTCTGGAGTGCAGATCTCTGCAGCAATG
CTGCTGTCCGACGAGGTCGAAGTCGAGCACATCTTGCCTTTTTCCAAGACATTGGATGACTCCTTGAATA
ACAGAACAGTGGCTATGAGGCAGGCAAACAGAATAAAAAGGAACCGAACTCCTTGGGATGCCAGGGCCGA
ATTTGAGGCCCAGGGCTGGTCATACGAGGACATTCTTCAACGCGCTGAAAGAATGCCCCTCAGGAAACGG
TATCGCTTTGCACCTGACGGGTATGAGCGCTGGCTCGGCGATGACAAGGATTTTCTCGCGCGCGCTCTGA
ATGATACGCGGTACCTCAGTAGAGTTGCCGCCGAATACCTGCGACTTGTGTGTCCAGGAACAAGGGTAAT
CCCGGGGCAGTTGACCGCTCTGCTTCGCGGCAAGTTCGGACTGAATGACGTTTTGGGGCTGGACGGTGAG
AAGAATCGAAACGATCACCGCCACCACGCTGTAGACGCTTGTGTTATTGGCGTGACCGACCAGGGACTGA
TGCAGCGCTTCGCTACTGCCTCTGCCCAAGCTAGGGGGGATGGTCTGACCCGCCTGGTGGACGGTATGCC
CATGCCATGGCCAACATATAGAGATCACGTTGAGCGAGCCGTCCGACACATATGGGTGAGCCATCGGCCT
GATCACGGTTTCGAAGGAGCTATGATGGAGGAGACAAGTTACGGAATACGGAAAGATGGTAGCATCAAAC
AGCGAAGGAAGGCCGATGGATCAGCGGGCCGCGAGATTAGCAATCTGATTAGGATTCACGAAGCAACACA
GCCTCTGCGACACGGAGTGAGTGCTGATGGCCAACCTCTCGCCTACAAGGGATATGTAGGGGGTAGTAAT
TATTGCATCGAAATAACTGTTAACGACAAGGGTAAGTGGGAGGGCGAAGTGATCAGTACCTTCAGGGCTT
ATGGCGTCGTCCGAGCAGGTGGCATGGGTAGGCTTCGGAATCCGCACGAGGGCCAGAACGGCAGGAAGCT
CATTATGCGACTTGTTATAGGGGACTCAGTCCGCCTCGAGGTCGATGGTGCTGAACGCACTATGCGGATC
GTGAAGATTTCCGGAAGCAATGGCCAGATTTTTATGGCTCCCATCCACGAAGCTAATGTAGATGCACGGA
ACACAGATAAACAGGATGCTTTCACCTACACATCTAAATACGCCGGAAGTCTTCAGAAGGCAAAAACAAG
GCGCGTGACGATTTCCCCCATCGGTGAAGTTCGGGATCCGGGATTTAAGGGCAGCAGGGCTGACCCCAAG
AAGAAGAGGAAGGTGAGGTCCATGGTCATAGCTGTTTCCTGTGTGAAATTGTTATCCGCTCACAATTCCA
CACAACATACGAGCCGGAAGCATAAAGTGTAAAGCCTGGGGTGCCTAATGAGTGAGCTAACTCACATTAA
TTGCGTTGCGCTCACTGCCCGCTTTCCAGTCGGGAAACCTGTCGTGCCAGCTGCATTAATGAATCGGCCA
ACGCGCGGGGAGAGGCGGTTTGCGTATTGGGCGCTCTTCCGCTTCCTCGCTCACTGACTCGCTGCGCTCG
GTCGTTCGGCTGCGTCTTCCGCTTCCTCGCTCACTGACTCGCTGCGCTCGGTCGTTCGGCTGCGGCGAGC
GGTATCAGCTCACTCAAAGGCGGTAATACGGTTATCCACAGAATCAGGGGATAACGCAGGAAAGAACATG
TGAGCAAAAGGCCAGCAAAAGGCCAGGAACCGTAAAAAGGCCGCGTTGCTGGCGTTTTTCCATAGGCTCC
GCCCCCCTGACGAGCATCACAAAAATCGACGCTCAAGTCAGAGGTGGCGAAACCCGACAGGACTATAAAG
ATACCAGGCGTTTCCCCCTGGAAGCTCCCTCGTGCGCTCTCCTGTTCCGACCCTGCCGCTTACCGGATAC
CTGTCCGCCTTTCTCCCTTCGGGAAGCGTGGCGCTTTCTCATAGCTCACGCTGTAGGTATCTCAGTTCGG
TGTAGGTCGTTCGCTCCAAGCTGGGCTGTGTGCACGAACCCCCCGTTCAGCCCGACCGCTGCGCCTTATC
CGGTAACTATCGTCTTGAGTCCAACCCGGTAAGACACGACTTATCGCCACTGGCAGCAGCCACTGGTAAC
AGGATTAGCAGAGCGAGGTATGTAGGCGGTGCTACAGAGTTCTTGAAGTGGTGGCCTAACTACGGCTACA
CTAGAAGAACAGTATTTGGTATCTGCGCTCTGCTGAAGCCAGTTACCTTCGGAAAAAGAGTTGGTAGCTC
TTGATCCGGCAAACAAACCACCGCTGGTAGCGGTGGTTTTTTTGTTTGCAAGCAGCAGATTACGCGCAGA
AAAAAAGGATCTCAAGAAGATCCTTTGATCTTTTCTACGGGGTCTGACGCTCAGTGGAACGAAAACTCAC
GTTAAGGGATTTTGGTCATGAGATTATCAAAAAGGATCTTCACCTAGATCCTTTTAAATTAAAAATGAAG
TTTTAAATCAATCTAAAGTATATATGAGTAAACTTGGTCTGACAGTTACCAATGCTTAATCAGTGAGGCA
CCTATCTCAGCGATCTGTCTATTTCGTTCATCCATAGTTGCCTGACTCCCCGTCGTGTAGATAACTACGA
TACGGGAGGGCTTACCATCTGGCCCCAGTGCTGCAATGATACCGCGAGACCCACGCTCACCGGCTCCAGA
TTTATCAGCAATAAACCAGCCAGCCGGAAGGGCCGAGCGCAGAAGTGGTCCTGCAACTTTATCCGCCTCC
ATCCAGTCTATTAATTGTTGCCGGGAAGCTAGAGTAAGTAGTTCGCCAGTTAATAGTTTGCGCAACGTTG
TTGCCATTGCTACAGGCATCGTGGTGTCACGCTCGTCGTTTGGTATGGCTTCATTCAGCTCCGGTTCCCA
ACGATCAAGGCGAGTTACATGATCCCCCATGTTGTGCAAAAAAGCGGTTAGCTCCTTCGGTCCTCCGATC
GTTGTCAGAAGTAAGTTGGCCGCAGTGTTATCACTCATGGTTATGGCAGCACTGCATAATTCTCTTACTG
TCATGCCATCCGTAAGATGCTTTTCTGTGACTGGTGAGTACTCAACCAAGTCATTCTGAGAATAGTGTAT
GCGGCGACCGAGTTGCTCTTGCCCGGCGTCAATACGGGATAATACCGCGCCACATAGCAGAACTTTAAAA
GTGCTCATCATTGGAAAACGTTCTTCGGGGCGAAAACTCTCAAGGATCTTACCGCTGTTGAGATCCAGTT
CGATGTAACCCACTCGTGCACCCAACTGATCTTCAGCATCTTTTACTTTCACCAGCGTTTCTGGGTGAGC
AAAAACAGGAAGGCAAAATGCCGCAAAAAAGGGAATAAGGGCGACACGGAAATGTTGAATACTCATACTC
TTCCTTTTTCAATATTATTGAAGCATTTATCAGGGTTATTGTCTCATGAGCGGATACATATTTGAATGTA
TTTAGAAAAATAAACAAATAGGGGTTCCGCGCACATTTCCCCGAAAAGTGCCACCTGACGTCTAAGAAAC
CATTATTATCATGACATTAACCTATAAAAATAGGCGTATCACGAGGCCCTTTCGTCTCGCGCGTTTCGGT
GATGACGGTGAAAACCTCTGACACATGC
