>Addgene plasmid #103077 | pUC19-F4GDP9 | depositor partial sequence | sequence record 195191 | F4GDP9
ATGAGGAGCTTGCGGTATCGACTGGCACTGGACCTGGGGTCAACTAGCCTGGGATGGGCCCTCTTTCGCC
TGGATGCCTGCAACAGGCCAACGGCCGTTATCAAGGCCGGCGTGCGGATATTTTCTGACGGGAGAAACCC
TAAGGATGGCTCCAGTCTGGCCGTGACCCGACGGGCGGCTAGAGCCATGCGCCGAAGGCGCGATAGGCTG
CTGAAAAGGAAGACTCGAATGCAAGCCAAGTTGGTGGAACATGGATTCTTCCCCGCCGATGCCGGAAAAC
GAAAGGCTCTGGAGCAGCTTAACCCTTACGCCTTGAGAGCTAAGGGGTTGCAGGAGGCCCTGCTGCCGGG
AGAATTCGCGCGGGCACTGTTTCATATCAACCAGAGGAGAGGATTTAAGAGCAATAGGAAGACTGACAAG
AAGGACAACGATTCAGGAGTGTTGAAGAAGGCAATCGGCCAATTGCGACAGCAAATGGCTGAGCAGGGTT
CACGGACCGTTGGCGAATACCTGTGGACCAGACTGCAGCAGGGCCAGGGGGTCAGGGCCCGATACAGAGA
GAAACCATATACGACCGAAGAAGGAAAGAAACGAATTGATAAAAGCTACGACCTGTACATCGACAGAGCT
ATGATCGAGCAGGAGTTTGACGCACTGTGGGCTGCCCAGGCCGCCTTCAATCCGACACTCTTCCATGAGG
CCGCGAGAGCGGATCTCAAGGATACTCTGCTCCATCAGCGACCACTCAGACCCGTAAAGCCAGGCAGATG
TACACTGCTCCCCGAAGAAGAGCGGGCACCTCTCGCTCTTCCTAGCACTCAGCGGTTCAGGATCCACCAG
GAGGTTAACCACCTGAGGCTCCTCGATGAGAACTTGCGAGAGGTGGCCTTGACTCTTGCACAACGGGACG
CCGTTGTGACGGCCCTCGAAACTAAAGCTAAGCTGTCCTTCGAGCAGATTAGAAAGCTGCTCAAGTTGAG
CGGATCTGTCCAATTTAATCTGGAGGATGCTAAGAGGACAGAACTGAAGGGCAACGCCACAAGTGCCGCC
CTGGCGAGAAAAGAACTGTTCGGCGCCGCTTGGTCAGGCTTTGATGAAGCTCTCCAAGACGAGATCGTCT
GGCAGCTGGTGACCGAGGAAGGGGAAGGCGCACTTATCGCATGGCTGCAGACACATACCGGCGTCGATGA
GGCTCGGGCCCAGGCTATTGTGGACGTATCCCTGCCAGAGGGTTACGGGAATCTGAGTCGGAAGGCCCTG
GCCAGGATCGTGCCTGCCTTGCGAGCCGCCGTAATTACCTACGATAAGGCCGTACAGGCAGCTGGGTTCG
ACCATCACTCACAGCTGGGCTTCGAATACGATGCGTCAGAGGTCGAGGATCTCGTGCATCCAGAAACCGG
AGAAATCCGCAGCGTGTTTAAGCAGCTTCCTTACTATGGAAAAGCACTCCAGCGCCATGTGGCTTTTGGG
TCTGGGAAACCTGAAGACCCCGACGAGAAACGGTATGGGAAAATTGCGAACCCGACAGTGCATATTGGCC
TGAACCAGGTCCGCATGGTGGTGAACGCGCTTATTAGGCGCTACGGGCGGCCCACTGAAGTGGTTATTGA
ACTGGCTCGAGATCTGAAACAGTCCCGCGAGCAGAAAGTGGAGGCACAGAGAAGACAGGCCGATAACCAA
AGGCGGAACGCCAGGATTCGGAGAAGCATTGCCGAGGTCCTTGGCATCGGAGAGGAACGCGTGCGCGGGA
GCGATATTCAGAAATGGATTTGTTGGGAGGAACTGAGCTTTGACGCAGCCGACCGCAGATGCCCATATTC
TGGAGTGCAGATCTCTGCAGCAATGCTGCTGTCCGACGAGGTCGAAGTCGAGCACATCTTGCCTTTTTCC
AAGACATTGGATGACTCCTTGAATAACAGAACAGTGGCTATGAGGCAGGCAAACAGAATAAAAAGGAACC
GAACTCCTTGGGATGCCAGGGCCGAATTTGAGGCCCAGGGCTGGTCATACGAGGACATTCTTCAACGCGC
TGAAAGAATGCCCCTCAGGAAACGGTATCGCTTTGCACCTGACGGGTATGAGCGCTGGCTCGGCGATGAC
AAGGATTTTCTCGCGCGCGCTCTGAATGATACGCGGTACCTCAGTAGAGTTGCCGCCGAATACCTGCGAC
TTGTGTGTCCAGGAACAAGGGTAATCCCGGGGCAGTTGACCGCTCTGCTTCGCGGCAAGTTCGGACTGAA
TGACGTTTTGGGGCTGGACGGTGAGAAGAATCGAAACGATCACCGCCACCACGCTGTAGACGCTTGTGTT
ATTGGCGTGACCGACCAGGGACTGATGCAGCGCTTCGCTACTGCCTCTGCCCAAGCTAGGGGGGATGGTC
TGACCCGCCTGGTGGACGGTATGCCCATGCCATGGCCAACATATAGAGATCACGTTGAGCGAGCCGTCCG
ACACATATGGGTGAGCCATCGGCCTGATCACGGTTTCGAAGGAGCTATGATGGAGGAGACAAGTTACGGA
ATACGGAAAGATGGTAGCATCAAACAGCGAAGGAAGGCCGATGGATCAGCGGGCCGCGAGATTAGCAATC
TGATTAGGATTCACGAAGCAACACAGCCTCTGCGACACGGAGTGAGTGCTGATGGCCAACCTCTCGCCTA
CAAGGGATATGTAGGGGGTAGTAATTATTGCATCGAAATAACTGTTAACGACAAGGGTAAGTGGGAGGGC
GAAGTGATCAGTACCTTCAGGGCTTATGGCGTCGTCCGAGCAGGTGGCATGGGTAGGCTTCGGAATCCGC
ACGAGGGCCAGAACGGCAGGAAGCTCATTATGCGACTTGTTATAGGGGACTCAGTCCGCCTCGAGGTCGA
TGGTGCTGAACGCACTATGCGGATCGTGAAGATTTCCGGAAGCAATGGCCAGATTTTTATGGCTCCCATC
CACGAAGCTAATGTAGATGCACGGAACACAGATAAACAGGATGCTTTCACCTACACATCTAAATACGCCG
GAAGTCTTCAGAAGGCAAAAACAAGGCGCGTGACGATTTCCCCCATCGGTGAAGTTCGGGATCCGGGATT
TAAGGGC
